Addgene plasmid #34374: KHBD00228
Depositing lab: Bart Deplancke. Depositing organization: Swiss Federal Institute of Technology (EPFL). Publication: Automated protein-DNA interaction screening of Drosophila regulatory elements. Korneel Hens, Jean-Daniel Feuz, Alina Isakova, Antonina Lagovitina, Andreas Massouras, Julien Bryois, Patrick Callaerts, Susan E. Celniker, Bart Deplancke. Nat Methods. 2011 Oct 30;8(12):1065-70. 10.1038/nmeth.1763 PubMed 22037703.
Backbone
  Vector backbone: pDONR221
  Backbone manufacturer: Invitrogen
  Backbone size w/o insert (bp): 2536
  Vector type: Gateway Donor Vector
Growth in bacteria
  Bacterial resistance: Kanamycin, 50 μg/mL
  Growth temperature: 37°C
  Growth strain: DH5alpha
  Copy number: High Copy
Gene/Insert
  Gene/Insert name: CG32139 (alt names: FBgn0042630; Sox21b)
  Species: D. melanogaster (fly)
  Insert size (bp): 1713
  Entrez Gene: Sox21b (a.k.a. Dmel_CG32139, CG13483, CG32139, CG6419, Dmel\CG32139, SOXB2.2, Sox B2-2, SoxB2.2)
  Cloning method: Gateway Cloning
  Sequencing primers: 5′ M13F; 3′ M13R
Terms and licenses: Academic/Nonprofit Terms; Industry Terms: Not Available to Industry
Depositor comments: Please note that the ORFs in this collection were cloned open-ended (without a stop codon).
How to cite: KHBD00228 was a gift from Bart Deplancke (Addgene plasmid # 34374 ; http://n2t.net/addgene:34374 ; RRID:Addgene_34374)
