[The description below was written by a language model from this plasmid's Addgene catalogue record.]
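Description:
KHBD00228 is a Gateway entry-type clone built in the pDONR221 backbone (Invitrogen), catalogued as a Gateway donor vector. It carries the open reading frame of the Drosophila melanogaster gene CG32139, also known as Sox21b or SoxB2.2, a member of the Sox family of transcription factors. The insert is recorded as 1713 bp in a backbone of about 2.5 kb without insert, and it was introduced by Gateway recombinational cloning. The plasmid is maintained at high copy number in standard E. coli cloning strains under kanamycin selection. M13 forward and reverse primer sites flank the insert and are used to sequence it. No feature table is provided, so the exact attachment sites, origin and other backbone elements are not itemised in the record. It also lists no promoter driving the insert, consistent with a shuttle clone that is not meant for expression itself.

According to the depositor, ORFs in this collection were cloned open-ended, that is, without a stop codon. This allows the coding sequence to be transferred by Gateway recombination into destination vectors that add C-terminal fusions such as tags, reporters or functional domains, as well as N-terminal fusions supplied by the destination vector. The clone belongs to a Drosophila transcription factor ORF resource associated with work on automated screening of protein–DNA interactions at fly regulatory elements. Its typical use is therefore as a source clone for moving Sox21b into expression or interaction-screening vectors chosen by the user.
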