>Addgene plasmid #34374 | KHBD00228 | depositor partial sequence | sequence record 40941 | KHBD00228 sequence 1713 bps
ATGATGGAACGTCTGTCCACGCACCTGTCGCTCACCGGCCTATCGCTAGCTCATCCCCTGCAAACTCACC
TGGGTTCCGGCGGCGGAACGCACCACCTTGGTCAACTGGCGGCGGCGGTGCATCAGCAGCAACAGCAGCA
GCAACAATCTGACCAGGGTCTCGGCCACTCGCACCACCTGCACGGCCAGCAGTTGTCGCTGAACCACCAG
CACCACCATCCCCACCAGTCGCCACAGCATCAGCAGCAGCATCAGCACCACCCGTGCAGTAGCAACAGCA
GCAACGGATCCCCCAACGGCTCCACCGGCCTGGGCCTGCATCCCCACTCGGCGCTCCACCTGGCACACCA
TCACTCGCAGCTGCATCAGCACCACCCGGCGGGTCAGCAGCAGCAGCACAGCCAACCGCCGGTTTCCTCC
TCCTCGACCTCGCACCACAGCCAGTCGCAGGCGCTGAGCCATCAGACGCACAGCAACGGCAGCTCCCAGC
TGGGCGGTGGTTCGGCCAGTGGTGCGGGATCAGTGGCCGGCGGTGCAGCCAACAGCCACCACAGTGCTCC
AGCCTCCAGCAGCGTGATGGCGGCCGCAGCAGCCGCCCACCTGCATCACAACTCGCAGGCATCGCCCATC
AGCAATCTGCACCAAAACATGGGCAGTCTCATGAACAGCGGAAGCAGCGCGAGCGATGTCTTCTTTAGTC
TGATGATCCAGAACACAACAAAGCGCCAAAACGAGGAGCACATAAAACGTCCAATGAACGCTTTCATGGT
CTGGTCGAGACTTCAGCGGCGCAAGATAGCTCAGGATAATCCTAAGATGCACAATTCAGAGATATCCAAA
AGGCTGGGTGCCGAGTGGAAGTTGCTCACCGAGGAGGAGAAGCGTCCGTTCATCGATGAGGCCAAACGAT
TGAGGGCCATGCACATGAAGGAACATCCGGACTATAAATACAGACCGCGACGAAAGCCAAAAGCTCTGAG
ACGCGATGGCTATCCTTATCCAATGCCATATCCATCTGTGCCCGTGGAGGCGTTAAGAGCGGGCATAACG
CCCGGTTACTTTGCGCCCGGTCCCACAGCGGCTGCCTATCACCTGGGCAGCCATCTCGGCCAGACATCGA
CGCCAACCACGACGCAGGCCACCCTCTCCGGTCAGATGGACAAGTTCGCCCTGGAGCGCAGCTCGTATCT
GAGCAACTCCTCGCAGGCGAGTGCCTACAGCGCCTACTTGGACCCCAGTGTGCTGACCAAGGCGTATTTC
GACTCCAAGATGTACCAGGATCGGGCGGCCAACTATGCCTTCGACATATCCAAGATTTATGGTGCCCAGC
AACATGCAGCAGCCCACCACCAGCAGCAACAGCAGCAGCAGCAGCAACAGCAGCAGCAGCAGCAACAGTT
GCTGCTCAGCGGTGGTGGGGGCAGCGGCGGGGGCGGCAGTGCCAGCTCGCACAACAACAACAGCAGCAGT
GGGCTGGATGACCGCGATGCCACACCCCAATTGGAGGCGGTTGAGTCCAAGCCGCATCTGCATTCGCCCA
GTGATGTGGGTCTGGACTACGCCCAATATGCCCAGCAATATGGCGGTCAATTGGCAGCGGCAGCGGGTGG
TGCAGTGGGTGGTGGGGCCGCAGGTGCAGCCGGGGGCTCGGCGGGCGGTGGGAGTGGTGGCGCCACCGCC
GCGGACTTTCGACGACCGCTAACGGTGATCTTC
