>Addgene plasmid #34374 | KHBD00228 | addgene partial sequence | sequence record 42083 | M13-Rev 5'-CAGGAAACAGCTATGACC-3'
GATTTTATTTTGACTGATAGTGACCTGTTCGTTGCAACAAATTGATAAGCAATGCTTTCTTATAATGCCA
ACTTTGTACAAGAAAGTTGGCAAGAAGATCACCGTTAGCGGTCGTCGAAAGTCCGCGGCGGTGGCGCCAC
CACTCCCACCGCCCGCCGAGCCCCCGGCTGCACCTGCGGCCCCACCACCCACTGCACCACCCGCTGCCGC
TGCCAATTGACCGCCATATTGCTGGGCATATTGGGCGTAGTCCAGACCCACATCACTGGGCGAATGCAGA
TGCGGCTTGGACTCAACCGCCTCCAATTGGGGTGTGGCATCGCGGTCATCCAGCCCACTGCTGCTGTTGT
TGTTGTGCGAGCTGGCACTGCCGCCCCCGCCGCTGCCCCCACCACCGCTGAGCAGCAACTGTTGCTGCTG
CTGCTGCTGTTGCTGCTGCTGCTGCTGTTGCTGCTGGTGGTGGGCTGCTGCATGTTGCTGGGCACCATAA
ATCTTGGATATGTCGAAGGCATAGTTGGCCGCCCGATCCTGGTACATCTTGGAGTCGAAATACGCCTTGG
TCAGCACACTGGGGTCCAAGTAGGCGCTGTAGGCACTCGCCTGCGAGGAGTTGCTCAGATACGAGCTGCG
CTCCAGGGCGAACTTGTCCATCTGACCGGAGAGGGTGGCCTGCGTCGTGGTTGGCGTCGATGTCTGGCCG
AGATGGCTGCCCAGGTGATAGGCAGCCGCTGTGGGACCGGGCGCAAA
